>Addgene plasmid #162676 | pCJ205 | addgene full sequence | sequence record 320828 | Addgene NGS Result
TGGCGAATGGG
[124 nt withheld, positions 12-135]
C
[91 nt withheld, positions 137-227]
A
[49 nt withheld, positions 229-277]
CCTTTGACGTTGGAGTCCACGTTCTTT
[37 nt withheld, positions 305-341]
ACCCTATCTCGGTCTATTCTTTTGATTTATAAGGGATTTTGCCGATTTCGGCCTATTGGTTAAAAAATGA
GCTGATTTAACAAAAATTTAACGCGAATTTTAACAAAATATTAACGCTTACAATTTAGGTGGCACTTTTC
GGGGAAATGTGCGCGGAACCCCTATTTGTTTATTTTTCTAAATACATTCAAATATGTATCCGCTCATGAG
ACAATAACCCTGATAAATGCTTCAATAATATTGAAAAAGGAAGAGTATGAGTATTCAACATTTCCGTGTC
GCCCTTATTCCCTTTTTTGCGGCATTTTGCCTTCCTGTTTTTGCTCACCCAGAAACGCTGGTGAAAGTAA
AAGATGCTGAAGATCAGTTGGGTGCACGAGTGGGTTACATCGAACTGGATCTCAACAGCGGTAAGATCCT
TGAGAGTTTTCGCCCCGAAGAACGTTTTCCAATGATGAGCACTTTTAAAGTTCTGCTATGTGGCGCGGTA
TTATCCCGTATTGACGCCGGGCAAGAGCAACTCGGTCGCCGCATACACTATTCTCAGAATGACTTGGTTG
AGTACTCACCAGTCACAGAAAAGCATCTTACGGATGGCATGACAGTAAGAGAATTATGCAGTGCTGCCAT
AACCATGAGTGATAACACTGCGGCCAACTTACTTCTGACAACGATCGGAGGACCGAAGGAGCTAACCGCT
TTTTTGCACAACATGGGGGATCATGTAACTCGCCTTGATCGTTGGGAACCGGAGCTGAATGAAGCCATAC
CAAACGACGAGCGTGACACCACGATGCCTGCAGCAATGGCAACAACGTTGCGCAAACTATTAACTGGCGA
ACTACTTACTCTAGCTTCCCGGCAACAATTAATAGACTGGATGGAGGCGGATAAAGTTGCAGGACCACTT
CTGCGCTCGGCCCTTCCGGCTGGCTGGTTTATTGCTGATAAATCTGGAGCCGGTGAGCGTGGGTCTCGCG
GTATCATTGCAGCACTGGGGCCAGATGGTAAGCCCTCCCGTATCGTAGTTATCTACACGACGGGGAGTCA
GGCAACTATGGATGAACGAAATAGACAGATCGCTGAGATAGGTGCCTCACTGATTAAGCATTGGTAACTG
TCAGACCAAGTTTACTCATATATACTTTAGATTGATTTAAAACTTCATTTTTAATTTAAAAGGATCTAGG
TGAAGATCCTTTTTGATAATCTCATGACCAAAATCCCTTAACGTGAGTTTTCGTTCCACTGAGCGTCAGA
CCCCGTAGAAAAGATCAAAGGATCTTCTTGAGATCCTTTTTTTCTGCGCGTAATCTGCTGCTTGCAAACA
AAAAAACCACCGCTACCAGCGGTGGTTTGTTTGCCGGATCAAGAGCTACCAACTCTTTTTCCGAAGGTAA
CTGGCTTCAGCAGAGCGCAGATACCAAATACTGTCCTTCTAGTGTAGCCGTAGTTAGGCCACCACTTCAA
GAACTCTGTAGCACCGCCTACATACCTCGCTCTGCTAATCCTGTTACCAGTGGCTGCTGCCAGTGGCGAT
AAGTCGTGTCTTACCGGGTTGGACTCAAGACGATAGTTACCGGATAAGGCGCAGCGGTCGGGCTGAACGG
GGGGTTCGTGCACACAGCCCAGCTTGGAGCGAACGACCTACACCGAACTGAGATACCTACAGCGTGAGCT
ATGAGAAAGCGCCACGCTTCCCGAAGGGAGAAAGGCGGACAGGTATCCGGTAAGCGGCAGGGTCGGAACA
GGAGAGCGCACGAGGGAGCTTCCAGGGGGAAACGCCTGGTATCTTTATAGTCCTGTCGGGTTTCGCCACC
TCTGACTTGAGCGTCGATTTTTGTGATGCTCGTCAGGGGGGCGGAGCCTATGGAAAAACGCCAGCAACGC
GGCCTTTTTACGGTTCCTGGCCTTTTGCTGGCCTTTTGCTCACATGTTCTTTCCTGCGTTATCCCCTGAT
TCTGTGGATAACCGTATTACCGCCTTTGAGTGAGCTGATACCGCTCGCCGCAGCCGAACGACCGAGCGCA
GCGAGTCAGTGAGCGAGGAAGCGGAAGAGCGCCTGATGCGGTATTTTCTCCTTACGCATCTGTGCGGTAT
TTCACACCGCAATGGTGCACTCTCAGTACAATCTGCTCTGATGCCGCATAGTTAAGCCAGTATACACTCC
GCTATCGCTACGTGACTGGGTCATGGCTGCGCCCCGACACCCGCCAACACCCGCTGACGCGCCCTGACGG
GCTTGTCTGCTCCCGGCATCCGCTTACAGACAAGCTGTGACCGTCTCCGGGAGCTGCATGTGTCAGAGGT
TTTCACCGTCATCACCGAAACGCGCGAGGCAGCTGCGGTAAAGCTCATCAGCGTGGTCGTGAAGCGATTC
ACAGATGTCTGCCTGTTCATCCGCGTCCAGCTCGTTGAGTTTCTCCAGAAGCGTTAATGTCTGGCTTCTG
ATAAAGCGGGCCATGTTAAGGGCGGTTTTTTCCTGTTTGGTCACTGATGCCTCCGTGTAAGGGGGATTTC
TGTTCATGGGGGTAATGATACCGATGAAACGAGAGAGGATGCTCACGATACGGGTTACTGATGATGAACA
TGCCCGGTTACTGGAACGTTGTGAGGGTAAACAACTGGCGGTATGGATGCGGCGGGACCAGAGAAAAATC
ACTCAGGGTCAATGCCAGCGCTTCGTTAATACAGATGTAGGTGTTCCACAGGGTAGCCAGCAGCATCCTG
CGATGCAGATCCGGAACATAATGGTGCAGGGCGCTGACTTCCGCGTTTCCAGACTTTACGAAACACGGAA
ACCGAAGACCATTCATGTTGTTGCTCAGGTCGCAGACGTTTTGCAGCAGCAGTCGCTTCACGTTCGCTCG
CGTATCGGTGATTCATTCTGCTAACCAGTAAGGCAACCCCGCCAGCCTAGCCGGGTCCTCAACGACAGGA
GCACGATCATGCGCACCCGTGGGGCCGCCATGCCGGCGATAATGGCCTGCTTCTCGCCGAAACGTTTGGT
GGCGGGACCAGTGACGAAGGCTTGAGCGAGGGCGTGCAAGATTCCGAATACCGCAAGCGACAGGCCGATC
ATCGTCGCGCTCCAGCGAAAGCGGTCCTCGCCGAAAATGACCCAGAGCGCTGCCGGCACCTGTCCTACGA
GTTGCATGATAAAGAAGACAGTCATAAGTGCGGCGACGATAGTCATGCCCCGCGCCCACCGGAAGGAGCT
GACTGGGTTGAAGGCTCTCAAGGGCATCGGTCGAGATCCCGGTGCCTAATGAGTGAGCTAACTTACATTA
ATTGCGTTGCGCTCACTGCCCGCTTTCCAGTCGGGAAACCTGTCGTGCCAGCTGCATTAATGAATCGGCC
AACGCGCGGGGAGAGGCGGTTTGCGTATTGGGCGCCAGGGTGGTTTTTCTTTTCACCAGTGAGACGGGCA
ACAGCTGATTGCCCTTCACCGCCTGGCCCTGAGAGAGTTGCAGCAAGCGGTCCACGCTGGTTTGCCCCAG
CAGGCGAAAATCCTGTTTGATGGTGGTTAACGGCGGGATATAACATGAGCTGTCTTCGGTATCGTCGTAT
CCCACTACCGAGATATCCGCACCAACGCGCAGCCCGGACTCGGTAATGGCGCGCATTGCGCCCAGCGCCA
TCTGATCGTTGGCAACCAGCATCGCAGTGGGAACGATGCCCTCATTCAGCATTTGCATGGTTTGTTGAAA
ACCGGACATGGCACTCCAGTCGCCTTCCCGTTCCGCTATCGGCTGAATTTGATTGCGAGTGAGATATTTA
TGCCAGCCAGCCAGACGCAGACGCGCCGAGACAGAACTTAATGGGCCCGCTAACAGCGCGATTTGCTGGT
GACCCAATGCGACCAGATGCTCCACGCCCAGTCGCGTACCGTCTTCATGGGAGAAAATAATACTGTTGAT
GGGTGTCTGGTCAGAGACATCAAGAAATAACGCCGGAACATTAGTGCAGGCAGCTTCCACAGCAATGGCA
TCCTGGTCATCCAGCGGATAGTTAATGATCAGCCCACTGACGCGTTGCGCGAGAAGATTGTGCACCGCCG
CTTTACAGGCTTCGACGCCGCTTCGTTCTACCATCGACACCACCACGCTGGCACCCAGTTGATCGGCGCG
AGATTTAATCGCCGCGACAATTTGCGACGGCGCGTGCAGGGCCAGACTGGAGGTGGCAACGCCAATCAGC
AACGACTGTTTGCCCGCCAGTTGTTGTGCCACGCGGTTGGGAATGTAATTCAGCTCCGCCATCGCCGCTT
CCACTTTTTCCCGCGTTTTCGCAGAAACGTGGCTGGCCTGGTTCACCACGCGGGAAACGGTCTGATAAGA
GACACCGGCATACTCTGCGACATCGTATAACGTTACTGGTTTCACATTCACCACCCTGAATTGACTCTCT
TCCGGGCGCTATCATGCCATACCGCGAAAGGTTTTGCGCCATTCGATGGTGTCCGGGATCTCGACGCTCT
CCCTTATGCGACTCCTGCATTAGGAAGCAGCCCAGTAGTAGGTTGAGGCCGTTGAGCACCGCCGCCGCAA
GGAATGGTGCATGCAAGGAGATGGCGCCCAACAGTCCCCCGGCCACGGGGCCTGCCACCATACCCACGCC
GAAACAAGCGCTCATGAGCCCGAAGTGGCGAGCCCGATCTTCCCCATCGGTGATGTCGGCGATATAGGCG
CCAGCAACCGCACCTGTGGCGCCGGTGATGCCGGCCACGATGCGTCCGGCGTAGAGGATCGAGATCTCGA
TCCCGCGAAATTAATACGACTCACTATAGGGGAATTGTGAGCGGATAACAATTCCCCTCTAGAAATAATT
TTGTTTAACTTTAAGAAGGAGATATACATATGCAGACCACCGTGACCACCATGCTCCTCGCGTCCGTAGC
ATTAGCGGCTTGCGCCGGAGGAGGTTCCACTCCTCTGCCTCTACCGCAGCAGCAGCCGCCTCAGCAGGAA
CCGCCACCTCCTCCTGTTCCGCTAGCCAGTCGCGCCGCGTGTGAGGCGCTCAAAGATGGTAATGGCGACA
TGGTTTGGCCGAATGCCGCCACGGTTGTAGAGGTTGCAGCCTGGCGTGATGCAGCACCGGCCACGGCATC
AGCCGCAGCCCTGCCGGAGCATTGCGAAGTATCAGGCGCGATTGCCAAGCGTACTGGGATTGATGGGTAC
CCGTATGAAATTAAGTTTCGCCTGCGCATGCCCGCTGAGTGGAACGGCCGTTTTTTCATGGAGGGTGGCA
GTGGTACGAACGGCTCTCTCTCAGCGGCGACCGGAAGTATCGGCGGCGGTCAGATCGCCTCAGCGCTGAG
TCGTAACTTTGCAACAATTGCTACCGACGGAGGACATGACAATGCGGTGAATGATAATCCGGATGCGCTC
GGTACCGTCGCATTTGGTCTCGATCCCCAGGCACGCTTAGACATGGGCTACAACTCCTATGATCAGGTGA
CTCAGGCCGGCAAAGCCGCCGTTGCACGCTTTTATGGTCGCGCAGCCGACAAGAGCTACTTCATCGGCGC
CTCGGAGGGCGGCCGCGAGGGCATGATGCTGTCCCAGCGCTTTCCATCACATTACGATGGCATTGTGGCG
GGCGCACCGGGATATCAGTTGCCGAAGGCCGGAATTAGTGGCGCGTGGACCACCCAGAGCTTAGCGCCCG
CCGCCGTTGGCCTGGATGCCCAGGGAGTGCCGCTGATTAATAAGAGCTTTTCTGACGCAGACCTCCATTT
ACTGTCGCAGGCGATTCTCGGAACATGCGACGCCTTGGATGGCCTGGCCGACGGCATCGTTGACAACTAC
CGAGCGTGCCAAGCGGCTTTTGATCCGGCGACTGCAGCCAACCCAGCGAATGGCCAAGCCCTGCAGTGCG
TGGGCGCAAAGACAGCCGATTGCTTATCGCCCGTCCAAGTTACGGCGATTAAACGAGCGATGGCCGGTCC
GGTAAATAGCGCGGGTACGCCGTTATATAATAGATGGGCCTGGGACGCAGGTATGAGCGGTCTTAGTGGT
ACCACTTACAATCAGGGTTGGCGCAGCTGGTGGCTGGGATCGTTTAACAGCTCGGCGAATAACGCACAAC
GTGTATCTGGTTTCTCAGCGCGGAGCTGGCTGGTGGACTTTGCTACCCCGCCGGAGCCGATGCCCATGAC
CCAAGTCGCCGCCCGTATGATGAAATTTGATTTCGATATCGATCCTCTGAAAATATGGGCTACTTCGGGC
CAATTTACCCAGAGTAGTATGGACTGGCACGGTGCCACTAGCACCGACCTTGCTGCCTTTCGGGACCGCG
GCGGTAAAATGATTCTGTATCACGGAATGAGCGATGCCGCATTCTCTGCACTAGATACAGCAGATTATTA
TGAACGCCTGGGTGCCGCAATGCCGGGCGCCGCGGGCTTTGCTCGTCTGTTCTTGGTTCCGGGAATGAAC
CATGCCTCCGGGGGTCCAGGTACCGACCGCTTTGATATGCTAACACCGTTAGTTGCATGGGTTGAACGTG
GGGAAGCCCCTGACCAAATTAGCGCCTGGAGCGGCACCCCCGGCTACTTTGGTGTGGCCGCCCGCACTCG
ACCGTTATGTCCCTATCCGCAGATTGCGCGCTATAAGGGATCAGGCGATATCAATACCGAAGCAAATTTT
GCGTGTGCCGCTCCACCGCTCGAGCACCACCATCACCACCACTGAGATCCGGCTGCTAACAAAGCCCGAA
AGGAAGCTGAGTTGGCTGCTGCCACCGCTGAGCAATAACTAGCATAACCCCTTGGGGCCTCTAAACGGGT
CTTGAGGGGTTTTTTGCTGAAAGGAGGAACTATATCCGGAT
Features (pLannotate 1.2.2; 18 found; start..end, strand, type, name):
     12..440     +  rep_origin     f1 ori (sequence partly withheld): f1 bacteriophage origin of replication; arrow indicates direction of (+) strand synthesis
    493..597     +  promoter       AmpR promoter: bla
    598..1458    +  CDS            AmpR: β-lactamase; bla; confers resistance to ampicillin, carbenicillin, and related antibiotics
   1629..2217    +  rep_origin     ori: high-copy-number ColE1/pMB1/pBR322/pUC origin of replication
   2403..2542    -  misc_feature   bom: basis of mobility region from pBR322
   2644..2835    -  CDS            rop: Rop protein, which maintains plasmids at low copy number; rop
   2852..3232    +  CDS            YPB1_ECOLX: Protein predicted: Swiss-Prot protein existence level 4. From Escherichia coli.
   3304..3595    -  CDS            TcR (fragment): tetracycline efflux protein; tet; confers resistance to tetracycline
   3610..3631    -  protein_bind   CAP binding site: CAP binding activates transcription in the presence of cAMP. E. coli catabolite activator protein
   3644..4726    -  CDS            lacI: lac repressor; lacI; The lac repressor binds to the lac operator to inhibit transcription in E. coli. This inhibition can be relieved by adding lactose or isopropyl-β-D-thiogalactopyranoside (IPTG).
   4727..4804    -  promoter       lacI promoter: lacI
   4812..5091    -  CDS            TcR (fragment): tetracycline efflux protein; tet; confers resistance to tetracycline
   5113..5131    +  promoter       T7 promoter: promoter for bacteriophage T7 RNA polymerase
   5132..5156    +  protein_bind   lac operator: The lac repressor binds to the lac operator to inhibit transcription in E. coli. This inhibition can be relieved by adding lactose or isopropyl-β-D-thiogalactopyranoside (IPTG). lac repressor encoded by lacI
   5171..5193    +  RBS            RBS: efficient ribosome binding site from bacteriophage T7 gene 10 (Olins and Rangwala, 1989)
   5201..7009    +  CDS            MHETH_IDESA: Experimental evidence at protein level: Swiss-Prot protein existence level 1. Involved in the degradation and assimilation of the plastic poly(ethylene terephthalate) (PET), which allows I.sakaiensis to use PET as its major energy and carbon source for growth. Likely acts synergistically with PETase to depolymerize PET. Catalyzes the hydrolysis of mono(2-hydroxyethyl) terephthalate (MHET) into its two environmentally benign monomers, terephthalate and ethylene glycol. Does not show activity against PET, bis(hydroxyethyl) terephthalate (BHET), pNP-aliphatic esters or typical aromatic ester comp
   7043..7092    +  CDS            SET1 (fragment): solubility-enhancement tag derived from T7 phage gene 10B
   7100..7147    +  terminator     T7 terminator: transcription terminator for bacteriophage T7 RNA polymerase
