[The description below was written by a language model from this plasmid's Addgene catalogue record and pLannotate feature annotations shown in this document.]
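Description:
pCJ205 is a bacterial expression plasmid built on the pET-21b(+) backbone for producing a mutant form of MHETase from Ideonella sakaiensis 201-F6 in E. coli. The sequenced construct is about 7.2 kb and carries the usual pET maintenance elements: a ColE1/pMB1-type origin together with the pBR322 bom site and the rop gene, an f1 phage origin, and a β-lactamase gene with its own promoter for ampicillin selection. The catalogue lists it as high copy, although rop is generally associated with copy-number restraint. Short tetracycline-resistance fragments and a predicted E. coli ORF in the annotation are remnants of the pBR322-derived backbone rather than functional parts.

The MHETase coding sequence, codon optimized for E. coli K12 and inserted by Gibson assembly, sits downstream of a T7 promoter fused to a lac operator and the strong T7 gene 10 ribosome binding site, and is followed by the T7 terminator. The plasmid-borne lacI gene supplies repressor to hold the promoter off until induction with IPTG or lactose, in a host that provides T7 RNA polymerase. The protein carries a C-terminal His tag contributed by the backbone for affinity purification; this tag is not separately annotated in the feature table. The small "SET1" fragment called just before the terminator is most likely a homology match to backbone sequence, not a designed fusion. The insert carries the substitutions C224A and C529A; the record's purpose line is truncated and does not explain their rationale. MHETase hydrolyses mono(2-hydroxyethyl) terephthalate to terephthalate and ethylene glycol and acts alongside PETase in PET breakdown. The plasmid comes from a study characterizing and engineering this two-enzyme system for plastics depolymerization, and serves to make recombinant variant enzyme.
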