Addgene plasmid #162676: pCJ205
Purpose: pET-21b(+) based plasmid for expression of MHETase from Ideonella sakaiensis 201-F6 (Genbank GAP38911.1), codon optimized for expression in E. coli K12, with C-terminal His tag, incorporating C224A an
Depositing lab: Gregg Beckham. Depositing organization: National Laboratory of the Rockies (NLR). Publication: Characterization and engineering of a two-enzyme system for plastics depolymerization. Knott BC, Erickson E, Allen MD, Gado JE, Graham R, Kearns FL, Pardo I, Topuzlu E, Anderson JJ, Austin HP, Dominick G, Johnson CW, Rorrer NA, Szostkiewicz CJ, Copie V, Payne CM, Woodcock HL, Donohoe BS, Beckham GT, McGeehan JE. Proc Natl Acad Sci U S A. 2020 Oct 13;117(41):25476-25485. doi: 10.1073/pnas.2006753117. Epub 2020 Sep 28. PubMed 32989159.
Backbone
  Vector backbone: pET-21b(+)
  Backbone manufacturer: EMD Biosciences
  Backbone size w/o insert (bp): 5367
  Vector type: Bacterial Expression
Growth in bacteria
  Bacterial resistance: Ampicillin, 100 μg/mL
  Growth temperature: 37°C
  Growth strain: NEB Stable
  Copy number: High Copy
Gene/Insert
  Gene/Insert name: MHETase from Ideonella sakaiensis 201-F6 (Genbank GAP38911.1)
  Species: Ideonella sakaiensis 201-F6
  Mutation: C224A, C529A; codon optimized for expression in E. coli K12
  Promoter: T7/lac
  Tag / fusion protein: His (C terminal on backbone)
  Cloning method: Gibson Cloning
Terms and licenses: Academic/Nonprofit Terms; Industry Terms: Not Available to Industry
How to cite: pCJ205 was a gift from Gregg Beckham (Addgene plasmid # 162676 ; http://n2t.net/addgene:162676 ; RRID:Addgene_162676)
